Addgene plasmid #113248: pAW-SpyCas1
Purpose: E. coli expression vector for His-MBP-S. pyogenes Cas1
Depositing lab: Jennifer Doudna. Depositing organization: University of California, Berkeley. Publication: Protecting genome integrity during CRISPR immune adaptation. Wright AV, Doudna JA. Nat Struct Mol Biol. 2016 Oct;23(10):876-883. doi: 10.1038/nsmb.3289. Epub 2016 Sep 5. PubMed 27595346.
Backbone
  Vector backbone: pET16bMBP
  Backbone manufacturer: Novagen
  Backbone size w/o insert (bp): 6000
  Total vector size (bp): 7734
  Vector type: Bacterial Expression
Growth in bacteria
  Bacterial resistance: Ampicillin, 100 μg/mL
  Growth temperature: 37°C
  Growth strain: DH5alpha
  Copy number: Low Copy
Gene/Insert
  Gene/Insert name: S. pyogenes Cas1 (alt name: SpyCas1)
  Species: S. pyogenes
  Insert size (bp): 870
  GenBank ID: NC_002737.2
  Promoter: T7
  Tag / fusion protein: 6xHis-MBP (N terminal on backbone)
  Cloning method: Restriction Enzyme; 5′ cloning site BamHI (not destroyed); 3′ cloning site XhoI (not destroyed)
  Sequencing primers: 5′ CAGCGGTCGTCAGACTGTCG; 3′ GCTAGTTATTGCTCAGCGG
Resource information
  A portion of this plasmid was derived from a plasmid made by: James Nuñez, Doudna Lab
Terms and licenses: Academic/Nonprofit Terms; Industry Terms: Not Available to Industry
How to cite: pAW-SpyCas1 was a gift from Jennifer Doudna (Addgene plasmid # 113248 ; http://n2t.net/addgene:113248 ; RRID:Addgene_113248)
