[The description below was written by a language model from this plasmid's Addgene catalogue record and pLannotate feature annotations shown in this document.]
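Description:
pAW-SpyCas1 is a bacterial expression plasmid for producing Streptococcus pyogenes Cas1 in E. coli as an N-terminal His-MBP fusion. It is built on pET16bMBP, a Novagen pET16b-derived backbone, and totals about 7.7 kb. It replicates from a pBR322-type ColE1 origin and retains the rop gene and bom region. This matches the low copy number listed in the catalogue, even though the automated annotation gives the origin a generic high-copy label. Selection is by ampicillin through the β-lactamase gene. The several tetracycline-resistance fragments in the feature table are non-functional remnants of the pBR322 ancestry.

The expression cassette is driven by a T7 promoter followed directly by a lac operator, with a T7 gene 10 ribosome binding site. The plasmid also carries lacI under its own promoter. Transcription therefore requires a host that supplies T7 RNA polymerase and stays repressed until induction with IPTG. The open reading frame encodes a 6xHis tag, a cytosolic maltose-binding protein lacking its signal sequence, a TEV protease recognition site and then the roughly 870 bp cas1 coding sequence, cloned between BamHI and XhoI sites. A T7 terminator follows. The annotation tool matched the insert to a related streptococcal Cas1 entry, but the record gives S. pyogenes as the source. A short downstream hit to a T7 gene 10-derived solubility tag is probably vector sequence rather than part of the fusion.

The His tag allows affinity purification, MBP aids solubility, and TEV cleavage can release Cas1 from the tags. The purified protein is suited to biochemical study of the Cas1 integrase, which acts in spacer acquisition during CRISPR immune adaptation, the subject of the associated publication.
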