Features (pLannotate 1.2.2; 22 found; start..end, strand, type, name):
     73..91      +  promoter       T7 promoter: promoter for bacteriophage T7 RNA polymerase
     92..116     +  protein_bind   lac operator: The lac repressor binds to the lac operator to inhibit transcription in E. coli. This inhibition can be relieved by adding lactose or isopropyl-β-D-thiogalactopyranoside (IPTG). lac repressor encoded by lacI
    132..154     +  RBS            RBS: efficient ribosome binding site from bacteriophage T7 gene 10 (Olins and Rangwala, 1989)
    174..191     +  CDS            6xHis: 6xHis affinity tag
    201..1301    +  CDS            MBP: maltose binding protein from E. coli; malE (mutated); This version of the gene does not encode a signal sequence, so MBP will remain in the cytosol.
   1356..1372    +  CDS            TEV site (fragment): tobacco etch virus (TEV) protease recognition and cleavage site
   1380..2246    +  CDS            cas1: CAS1_STRTR - Experimental evidence at protein level: Swiss-Prot protein existence level 1. CRISPR (clustered regularly interspaced short palindromic repeat), is an adaptive immune system that provides protection against mobile genetic elements (viruses, transposable elements and conjugative plasmids). CRISPR clusters contain spacers, sequences complementary to antecedent mobile elements, and target invading nucleic acids. CRISPR clusters are transcribed and processed into CRISPR RNA (crRNA) (Probable). Acts as a dsDNA endonuclease. Involved in the integration of spacer DNA into the CRISPR cass
   2260..2310    +  CDS            SET1 (fragment): solubility-enhancement tag derived from T7 phage gene 10B
   2318..2365    +  terminator     T7 terminator: transcription terminator for bacteriophage T7 RNA polymerase
   2388..2492    -  CDS            TcR (fragment): tetracycline efflux protein; tet; confers resistance to tetracycline
   2540..2568    -  promoter       tet promoter: E. coli promoter for tetracycline efflux protein gene
   2681..2785    +  promoter       AmpR promoter: bla
   2786..3646    +  CDS            AmpR: β-lactamase; bla; confers resistance to ampicillin, carbenicillin, and related antibiotics
   3817..4405    +  rep_origin     ori: high-copy-number ColE1/pMB1/pBR322/pUC origin of replication
   4591..4730    -  misc_feature   bom: basis of mobility region from pBR322
   4832..5023    -  CDS            rop: Rop protein, which maintains plasmids at low copy number; rop
   5040..5420    +  CDS            YPB1_ECOLX: Protein predicted: Swiss-Prot protein existence level 4. From Escherichia coli.
   5662..6286    -  CDS            TcR (fragment): tetracycline efflux protein; tet; confers resistance to tetracycline
   6301..6322    -  protein_bind   CAP binding site: CAP binding activates transcription in the presence of cAMP. E. coli catabolite activator protein
   6335..7416    -  CDS            lacI: lac repressor; lacI; The lac repressor binds to the lac operator to inhibit transcription in E. coli. This inhibition can be relieved by adding lactose or isopropyl-β-D-thiogalactopyranoside (IPTG).
   7417..7494    -  promoter       lacI promoter: lacI
   7502..51      -  CDS            TcR (fragment) (across the origin): tetracycline efflux protein; tet; confers resistance to tetracycline
>Addgene plasmid #113248 | pAW-SpyCas1 | addgene full sequence | sequence record 217555 | Addgene NGS Result
GCACCTGTGGCGCCGGTGATGCCGGCCACGATGCGTCCGGCGTAGAGGATCGAGATCTCGATCCCGCGAA
ATTAATACGACTCACTATAGGGGAATTGTGAGCGGATAACAATTCCCCTCTAGAGAGCTCTTTTGTTTAA
CTTTAAGAAGGAGATATACATATGAAATCTTCTCACCATCACCATCACCATGGTTCTTCTATGAAAATCG
AAGAAGGTAAACTGGTAATCTGGATTAACGGCGATAAAGGCTATAACGGTCTCGCTGAAGTCGGTAAGAA
ATTCGAGAAAGATACCGGAATTAAAGTCACCGTTGAGCATCCGGATAAACTGGAAGAGAAATTCCCACAG
GTTGCGGCAACTGGCGATGGCCCTGACATTATCTTCTGGGCACACGACCGCTTTGGTGGCTACGCTCAAT
CTGGCCTGTTGGCTGAAATCACCCCGGACAAAGCGTTCCAGGACAAGCTGTATCCGTTTACCTGGGATGC
CGTACGTTACAACGGCAAGCTGATTGCTTACCCGATCGCTGTTGAAGCGTTATCGCTGATTTATAACAAA
GATCTGCTGCCGAACCCGCCAAAAACCTGGGAAGAGATCCCGGCGCTGGATAAAGAACTGAAAGCGAAAG
GTAAGAGCGCGCTGATGTTCAACCTGCAAGAACCGTACTTCACCTGGCCGCTGATTGCTGCTGACGGGGG
TTATGCGTTCAAGTATGAAAACGGCAAGTACGACATTAAAGACGTGGGCGTGGATAACGCTGGCGCGAAA
GCGGGTCTGACCTTCCTGGTTGACCTGATTAAAAACAAACACATGAATGCAGACACCGATTACTCCATCG
CAGAAGCTGCCTTTAATAAAGGCGAAACAGCGATGACCATCAACGGCCCGTGGGCATGGTCCAACATCGA
CACCAGCAAAGTGAATTATGGTGTAACGGTACTGCCGACCTTCAAGGGTCAACCATCCAAACCGTTCGTT
GGCGTGCTGAGCGCAGGTATTAACGCCGCCAGTCCGAACAAAGAGCTGGCAAAAGAGTTCCTCGAAAACT
ATCTGCTGACTGATGAAGGTCTGGAAGCGGTTAATAAAGACAAACCGCTGGGTGCCGTAGCGCTGAAGTC
TTACGAGGAAGAGTTGGCGAAAGATCCACGTATTGCCGCCACTATGGAAAACGCCCAGAAAGGTGAAATC
ATGCCGAACATCCCGCAGATGTCCGCTTTCTGGTATGCCGTGCGTACTGCGGTGATCAACGCCGCCAGCG
GTCGTCAGACTGTCGATGAAGCCCTGAAAGACGCGCAGACTAATTCGAGCTCGAACAACAACAACAATAA
CAATAACAACAACCTCGGGATCGAGGAAAACCTGTACTTCCAAGGATCCATGGCTGGTTGGCGTACTGTT
GTGGTAAATACCCACTCGAAATTATCCTATAAGAATAATCATCTGATTTTTAAGGATGCCTATAAAACGG
AGCTGATCCATTTATCAGAAATTGATATTTTGTTATTAGAAACGACCGATATTGTCTTGTCCACTATGCT
GGTAAAACGGCTAGTGGATGAGAATGTCCTTGTCATATTCTGTGATGATAAACGATTACCAACAGCTATG
CTGATGCCTTTTTATGGTCGTCATGATTCGAGTTTACAGCTTGGGAAACAAATGTCCTGGTCAGAAACAG
TCAAATCGCAGGTTTGGACGACGATTATTGCTCAAAAGATTTTGAATCAATCTTGCTATCTAGGAGCATG
CTCCTATTTTGAAAAATCCCAATCTATTATGGATTTATATCATGGTTTGGAAAATTTTGATCCGAGTAAT
CGAGAAGGGCATGCAGCGAGAATTTATTTTAATACACTTTTTGGGAACGATTTCTCAAGAGATTTGGAGC
ATCCAATCAATGCAGGTCTGGATTATGGTTATACTTTATTATTGAGTATGTTTGCGCGTGAAGTGGTTGT
GTCTGGATGTATGACTCAGTTTGGGCTTAAACACGCTAATCAGTTTAATCAGTTCAATTTTGCTAGCGAT
ATTATGGAACCATTTAGGCCTTTAGTGGATAAGATTGTTTATGAAAATCGAAATCAGCCTTTTCCCAAAA
TAAAGAGAGAGTTATTTACTTTGTTTTCAGATACATTTTCATATAATGGTAAAGAGATGTATCTCACGAA
TATTATTAGCGATTATACTAAAAAAGTTGTCAAAGCTCTGAATAATGAAGGGAAAGGAGTTCCTGAATTT
AGGATATGACTCGAGCGGCCGCTGCTAACAAAGCCCGAAAGGAAGCTGAGTTGGCTGCTGCCACCGCTGA
GCAATAACTAGCATAACCCCTTGGGGCCTCTAAACGGGTCTTGAGGGGTTTTTTGCTGAAAGGAGGAACT
ATATCCGGATATCCCGCAAGAGGCCCGGCAGTACCGGCATAACCAAGCCTATGCCTACAGCATCCAGGGT
GACGGTGCCGAGGATGACGATGAGTGCATTGTTAGATTTCATACACGGTGCCTGACTGCGTTAGCAATTT
AACTGTGATAAACTACCGCATTAAAGCTTATCGATGATAAGCTGTCAAACATGAGAATTCTTGAAGACGA
AAGGGCCTCGTGATACGCCTATTTTTATAGGTTAATGTCATGATAATAATGGTTTCTTAGACGTCAGGTG
GCACTTTTCGGGGAAATGTGCGCGGAACCCCTATTTGTTTATTTTTCTAAATACATTCAAATATGTATCC
GCTCATGAGACAATAACCCTGATAAATGCTTCAATAATATTGAAAAAGGAAGAGTATGAGTATTCAACAT
TTCCGTGTCGCCCTTATTCCCTTTTTTGCGGCATTTTGCCTTCCTGTTTTTGCTCACCCAGAAACGCTGG
TGAAAGTAAAAGATGCTGAAGATCAGTTGGGTGCACGAGTGGGTTACATCGAACTGGATCTCAACAGCGG
TAAGATCCTTGAGAGTTTTCGCCCCGAAGAACGTTTTCCAATGATGAGCACTTTTAAAGTTCTGCTATGT
GGCGCGGTATTATCCCGTGTTGACGCCGGGCAAGAGCAACTCGGTCGCCGCATACACTATTCTCAGAATG
ACTTGGTTGAGTACTCACCAGTCACAGAAAAGCATCTTACGGATGGCATGACAGTAAGAGAATTATGCAG
TGCTGCCATAACCATGAGTGATAACACTGCGGCCAACTTACTTCTGACAACGATCGGAGGACCGAAGGAG
CTAACCGCTTTTTTGCACAACATGGGGGATCATGTAACTCGCCTTGATCGTTGGGAACCGGAGCTGAATG
AAGCCATACCAAACGACGAGCGTGACACCACGATGCCTGCAGCAATGGCAACAACGTTGCGCAAACTATT
AACTGGCGAACTACTTACTCTAGCTTCCCGGCAACAATTAATAGACTGGATGGAGGCGGATAAAGTTGCA
GGACCACTTCTGCGCTCGGCCCTTCCGGCTGGCTGGTTTATTGCTGATAAATCTGGAGCCGGTGAGCGTG
GGTCTCGCGGTATCATTGCAGCACTGGGGCCAGATGGTAAGCCCTCCCGTATCGTAGTTATCTACACGAC
GGGGAGTCAGGCAACTATGGATGAACGAAATAGACAGATCGCTGAGATAGGTGCCTCACTGATTAAGCAT
TGGTAACTGTCAGACCAAGTTTACTCATATATACTTTAGATTGATTTAAAACTTCATTTTTAATTTAAAA
GGATCTAGGTGAAGATCCTTTTTGATAATCTCATGACCAAAATCCCTTAACGTGAGTTTTCGTTCCACTG
AGCGTCAGACCCCGTAGAAAAGATCAAAGGATCTTCTTGAGATCCTTTTTTTCTGCGCGTAATCTGCTGC
TTGCAAACAAAAAAACCACCGCTACCAGCGGTGGTTTGTTTGCCGGATCAAGAGCTACCAACTCTTTTTC
CGAAGGTAACTGGCTTCAGCAGAGCGCAGATACCAAATACTGTCCTTCTAGTGTAGCCGTAGTTAGGCCA
CCACTTCAAGAACTCTGTAGCACCGCCTACATACCTCGCTCTGCTAATCCTGTTACCAGTGGCTGCTGCC
AGTGGCGATAAGTCGTGTCTTACCGGGTTGGACTCAAGACGATAGTTACCGGATAAGGCGCAGCGGTCGG
GCTGAACGGGGGGTTCGTGCACACAGCCCAGCTTGGAGCGAACGACCTACACCGAACTGAGATACCTACA
GCGTGAGCTATGAGAAAGCGCCACGCTTCCCGAAGGGAGAAAGGCGGACAGGTATCCGGTAAGCGGCAGG
GTCGGAACAGGAGAGCGCACGAGGGAGCTTCCAGGGGGAAACGCCTGGTATCTTTATAGTCCTGTCGGGT
TTCGCCACCTCTGACTTGAGCGTCGATTTTTGTGATGCTCGTCAGGGGGGCGGAGCCTATGGAAAAACGC
CAGCAACGCGGCCTTTTTACGGTTCCTGGCCTTTTGCTGGCCTTTTGCTCACATGTTCTTTCCTGCGTTA
TCCCCTGATTCTGTGGATAACCGTATTACCGCCTTTGAGTGAGCTGATACCGCTCGCCGCAGCCGAACGA
CCGAGCGCAGCGAGTCAGTGAGCGAGGAAGCGGAAGAGCGCCTGATGCGGTATTTTCTCCTTACGCATCT
GTGCGGTATTTCACACCGCAATGGTGCACTCTCAGTACAATCTGCTCTGATGCCGCATAGTTAAGCCAGT
ATACACTCCGCTATCGCTACGTGACTGGGTCATGGCTGCGCCCCGACACCCGCCAACACCCGCTGACGCG
CCCTGACGGGCTTGTCTGCTCCCGGCATCCGCTTACAGACAAGCTGTGACCGTCTCCGGGAGCTGCATGT
GTCAGAGGTTTTCACCGTCATCACCGAAACGCGCGAGGCAGCTGCGGTAAAGCTCATCAGCGTGGTCGTG
AAGCGATTCACAGATGTCTGCCTGTTCATCCGCGTCCAGCTCGTTGAGTTTCTCCAGAAGCGTTAATGTC
TGGCTTCTGATAAAGCGGGCCATGTTAAGGGCGGTTTTTTCCTGTTTGGTCACTGATGCCTCCGTGTAAG
GGGGATTTCTGTTCATGGGGGTAATGATACCGATGAAACGAGAGAGGATGCTCACGATACGGGTTACTGA
TGATGAACATGCCCGGTTACTGGAACGTTGTGAGGGTAAACAACTGGCGGTATGGATGCGGCGGGACCAG
AGAAAAATCACTCAGGGTCAATGCCAGCGCTTCGTTAATACAGATGTAGGTGTTCCACAGGGTAGCCAGC
AGCATCCTGCGATGCAGATCCGGAACATAATGGTGCAGGGCGCTGACTTCCGCGTTTCCAGACTTTACGA
AACACGGAAACCGAAGACCATTCATGTTGTTGCTCAGGTCGCAGACGTTTTGCAGCAGCAGTCGCTTCAC
GTTCGCTCGCGTATCGGTGATTCATTCTGCTAACCAGTAAGGCAACCCCGCCAGCCTAGCCGGGTCCTCA
ACGACAGGAGCACGATCATGCGCACCCGTGGCCAGGACCCAACGCTGCCCGAGATGCGCCGCGTGCGGCT
GCTGGAGATGGCGGACGCGATGGATATGTTCTGCCAAGGGTTGGTTTGCGCATTCACAGTTCTCCGCAAG
AATTGATTGGCTCCAATTCTTGGAGTGGTGAATCCGTTAGCGAGGTGCCGCCGGCTTCCATTCAGGTCGA
GGTGGCCCGGCTCCATGCACCGCGACGCAACGCGGGGAGGCAGACAAGGTATAGGGCGGCGCCTACAATC
CATGCCAACCCGTTCCATGTGCTCGCCGAGGCGGCATAAATCGCCGTGACGATCAGCGGTCCAATGATCG
AAGTTAGGCTGGTAAGAGCCGCGAGCGATCCTTGAAGCTGTCCCTGATGGTCGTCATCTACCTGCCTGGA
CAGCATGGCCTGCAACGCGGGCATCCCGATGCCGCCGGAAGCGAGAAGAATCATAATGGGGAAGGCCATC
CAGCCTCGCGTCGCGAACGCCAGCAAGACGTAGCCCAGCGCGTCGGCCGCCATGCCGGCGATAATGGCCT
GCTTCTCGCCGAAACGTTTGGTGGCGGGACCAGTGACGAAGGCTTGAGCGAGGGCGTGCAAGATTCCGAA
TACCGCAAGCGACAGGCCGATCATCGTCGCGCTCCAGCGAAAGCGGTCCTCGCCGAAAATGACCCAGAGC
GCTGCCGGCACCTGTCCTACGAGTTGCATGATAAAGAAGACAGTCATAAGTGCGGCGACGATAGTCATGC
CCCGCGCCCACCGGAAGGAGCTGACTGGGTTGAAGGCTCTCAAGGGCATCGGTCGAGATCCCGGTGCCTA
ATGAGTGAGCTAACTTACATTAATTGCGTTGCGCTCACTGCCCGCTTTCCAGTCGGGAAACTGTCGTGCC
AGCTGCATTAATGAATCGGCCAACGCGCGGGGAGAGGCGGTTTGCGTATTGGGCGCCAGGGTGGTTTTTC
TTTTCACCAGTGAGACGGGCAACAGCTGATTGCCCTTCACCGCCTGGCCCTGAGAGAGTTGCAGCAAGCG
GTCCACGCTGGTTTGCCCCAGCAGGCGAAAATCCTGTTTGATGGTGGTTAACGGCGGGATATAACATGAG
CTGTCTTCGGTATCGTCGTATCCCACTACCGAGATATCCGCACCAACGCGCAGCCCGGACTCGGTAATGG
CGCGCATTGCGCCCAGCGCCATCTGATCGTTGGCAACCAGCATCGCAGTGGGAACGATGCCCTCATTCAG
CATTTGCATGGTTTGTTGAAAACCGGACATGGCACTCCAGTCGCCTTCCCGTTCCGCTATCGGCTGAATT
TGATTGCGAGTGAGATATTTATGCCAGCCAGCCAGACGCAGACGCGCCGAGACAGAACTTAATGGGCCCG
CTAACAGCGCGATTTGCTGGTGACCCAATGCGACCAGATGCTCCACGCCCAGTCGCGTACCGTCTTCATG
GGAGAAAATAATACTGTTGATGGGTGTCTGGTCAGAGACATCAAGAAATAACGCCGGAACATTAGTGCAG
GCAGCTTCCACAGCAATGGCATCCTGGTCATCCAGCGGATAGTTAATGATCAGCCCACTGACGCGTTGCG
CGAGAAGATTGTGCACCGCCGCTTTACAGGCTTCGACGCCGCTTCGTTCTACCATCGACACCACCACGCT
GGCACCCAGTTGATCGGCGCGAGATTTAATCGCCGCGACAATTTGCGACGGCGCGTGCAGGGCCAGACTG
GAGGTGGCAACGCCAATCAGCAACGACTGTTTGCCCGCCAGTTGTTGTGCCACGCGGTTGGGAATGTAAT
TCAGCTCCGCCATCGCCGCTTCCACTTTTTCCCGCGTTTTCGCAGAAACGTGGCTGGCCTGGTTCACCAC
GCGGGAAACGGTCTGATAAGAGACACCGGCATACTCTGCGACATCGTATAACGTTACTGGTTTCACATTC
ACCACCCTGAATTGACTCTCTTCCGGGCGCTATCATGCCATACCGCGAAAGGTTTTGCGCCATTCGATGG
TGTCCGGGATCTCGACGCTCTCCCTTATGCGACTCCTGCATTAGGAAGCAGCCCAGTAGTAGGTTGAGGC
CGTTGAGCACCGCCGCCGCAAGGAATGGTGCATGCAAGGAGATGGCGCCCAACAGTCCCCCGGCCACGGG
GCCTGCCACCATACCCACGCCGAAACAAGCGCTCATGAGCCCGAAGTGGCGAGCCCGATCTTCCCCATCG
GTGATGTCGGCGATATAGGCGCCAGCAACC
